>Addgene plasmid #45908 | pcDNA4 rat NZAP | addgene partial sequence | sequence record 68706 | CMV-F 5'-CGCAAATGGGCGGTAGGCGTG-3'
AGCAGAGCTCTCTGGCTAACTAGAGAACCCACTGCTTACTGGCTTATCGAAATTAATACGACTCACTATA
GGGAGACCCAAGCTGGCTAGTTAAGCTTGGTACCGAGCTCGGATCCACTAGTCCAGTGTGGTGGAATTCG
CCACCATGTATCCATACGATGTTCCAGATTACGCTGCAGATCCCGGGGTATGCTGTTTCATCACCAAGAT
CCTGTGCGCCCACGGGGGCCGTATGACCCTGGAGGAACTGCTGGGTGAGATCAGGCTCCCCGAGGCGCAG
CTCTACGAGCTGCTGGAGACGGCGGGGCCCGATCGCTTCGTGCTATTGGAGACTGGAGGCCAGGCCGGGA
TCACTCGGTCTGTAGTGGCTACTACTCGAGCCCGCGTCTGCCGTCGGAAGTACTGCCAGAGACCCTGCGA
CAGCCTGCACCTCTGCAAGCTTAATCTGCTCGGCCGGTGCCACTATGCACAGTCTCAGCGGAACCTCTGC
AAATATTCTCACGATGTTCTCTCGGAACAGAACTTCCAGATCCTGAAGAATCATGAGCTCTCTGGGCTTA
ACCAAGAGGAGCTAGCTTGCCTCCTGGTCCAAAGCGACCCTTTTTTCCTGCCCGAGATATGCAAGAGTTA
CAAAGGAGAGGGCCGAAAACAGACCTGTGGGCAGCCACAGCCATGCGAGAGACTCCACATCTGTGAGCAC
TTCACCCGGGGCAACTGCAGTTACCTCAACTGTCTCAGGTCTCACAACCTGATGGACAGAAAGGTGTTGA
CCATCATGAGGGAGCACGGGCTGAGTCCTGATGTGGTCCAGAACATCCAGGACATCTGCAACAACAAACA
CGCCAGGAGGAACCCGCCTGGCACGAGAGCTGCCCATCCACACCGCAGAGGCGGCGCACACAGAGACAGA
AGCAAAAGCAGAGACCGCTTCCTTCAC
