[The description below was written by a language model from this plasmid's Addgene catalogue record.]
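Description:
pcDNA4 rat NZAP is a mammalian expression plasmid built on the commercial pcDNA4 backbone. It carries a rat (Rattus norvegicus) Zc3hav1 insert encoding the CCCH-type zinc-finger antiviral protein, also known as ZAP, PARP13 or ARTD13. The alternative name NZAP suggests the N-terminal, zinc-finger-containing portion of ZAP, but the record does not define the boundaries of the insert or its size. The coding sequence carries an N-terminal HA epitope tag, which allows the protein to be detected or immunoprecipitated with anti-HA antibodies. It was cloned by restriction enzyme methods, though the specific sites are not recorded.

The plasmid is propagated in E. coli under ampicillin selection, and a Zeocin resistance marker allows selection of transfected mammalian cells, for instance when making stable lines. The record does not explicitly name the promoter or terminator. However, the listed sequencing primers (CMV forward and BGH reverse) are consistent with the usual pcDNA arrangement, in which the insert sits between the CMV immediate-early promoter and the bovine growth hormone polyadenylation signal for strong constitutive expression. No feature table is provided, so the origin of replication and other backbone elements cannot be confirmed, and copy number is listed as unknown.

The associated publication concerns positive selection and antiviral activity in isoforms of human ZAP, particularly the PARP-domain-containing form. In that context, this construct plausibly serves to express tagged rat ZAP in cultured cells for antiviral restriction assays and for comparison with other ZAP versions, although the record does not state its specific use.
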