Addgene plasmid #45908: pcDNA4 rat NZAP
Depositing lab: Harmit Malik. Depositing organization: Fred Hutchinson Cancer Center. Publication: Positive selection and increased antiviral activity associated with the PARP-containing isoform of human zinc-finger antiviral protein. Kerns JA, Emerman M, Malik HS. PLoS Genet. 2008 Jan;4(1):e21. doi: 10.1371/journal.pgen.0040021. PubMed 18225958.
Backbone
  Vector backbone: pcDNA4
  Backbone manufacturer: Invitrogen
  Vector type: Mammalian Expression
  Selectable markers: Zeocin
Growth in bacteria
  Bacterial resistance: Ampicillin, 100 μg/mL
  Growth temperature: 37°C
  Growth strain: DH5alpha
  Copy number: Unknown
Gene/Insert
  Gene/Insert name: Zc3hav1 zinc finger CCCH type, antiviral 1 (alt names: NZAP; ZAP)
  Species: R. norvegicus (rat)
  Entrez Gene: Zc3hav1 (a.k.a. ARTD13, PARP13, Zap)
  Tag / fusion protein: HA (N terminal on insert)
  Cloning method: Restriction Enzyme; 5′ cloning site N/A (unknown if destroyed); 3′ cloning site N/A (unknown if destroyed)
  Sequencing primers: 5′ CMV-F; 3′ BGH-Rev
Terms and licenses: Academic/Nonprofit Terms; Industry Terms: Not Available to Industry
How to cite: pcDNA4 rat NZAP was a gift from Harmit Malik (Addgene plasmid # 45908 ; http://n2t.net/addgene:45908 ; RRID:Addgene_45908)
